Addgene plasmid #42943: EF12J
Depositing lab: Eline Luning Prak. Depositing organization: University of Pennsylvania. Publication: Gamma radiation increases endonuclease-dependent L1 retrotransposition in a cultured cell assay. Farkash EA, Kao GD, Horman SR, Prak ET. Nucleic Acids Res. 2006 Feb 28;34(4):1196-204. Print 2006. 10.1093/nar/gkj522 PubMed 16507671.
Backbone
  Vector backbone: pCEP4
  Backbone manufacturer: Invitrogen
  Backbone size w/o insert (bp): 10410
  Total vector size (bp): 23135
  Modifications to backbone: Blunt ligation of nt 1-1392 of pPur (BD/Clontech) into the NruI site of pCEP4 to insert PuroR
  Vector type: Mammalian Expression
  Selectable markers: Puromycin, Hygromycin
Growth in bacteria
  Bacterial resistance: Ampicillin, 100 μg/mL
  Growth temperature: 37°C
  Growth strain: DH5alpha
  Copy number: Unknown
Gene/Insert
  Gene/Insert name: EN+ Human L1 element (alt names: LINE-1; Long Interspersed Element 1; L1RT)
  Species: H. sapiens (human)
  Insert size (bp): 7904
  Mutation: AgeI-BclI fragment swapped with nt 1927-3708 from JM102 to create a hybrid L1RP/L1.3 element (L1.3 differs from L1RP by 10 base changes in the swapped region).
  GenBank ID: M80343.1
  Entrez Gene: L1RE1 (a.k.a. L1.2, LRE1)
  Promoter: CMV MIE, L1 5'UTR
  Tag / fusion protein: EGFP (opposite strand) (C terminal on insert)
  Cloning method: Unknown
  Sequencing primers: 5′ pCEP_fwd; LNCX; 3′ EGFP-C
Terms and licenses: Academic/Nonprofit Terms; Industry Terms: Not Available to Industry
Depositor comments: These plasmids consist of the L1RP element tagged with an enhanced green fluorescent protein (EGFP) cassette (pL1RP-EGFP) in a pCEP4 backbone (Invitrogen). The L1 element is driven by its 5′-UTR and an upstream CMV MIE promoter. L1-EGFP (EF06R, Addgene plasmid #42940) was derived from L1RP-EGFP by blunt ligation of 1–1392 nt of pPur (BD/Clontech) into the NruI site of pCEP4. A negative control ‘dead’ L1-EGFP (EF05J, Addgene plasmid #42941) was similarly derived from pL1RP(JM111)-EGFP, which contains disabling mutations in ORF1. An EN− plasmid (EF13E, Addgene plasmid #42942) was created by swapping 1927–3708 nt (Age I–Bcl I) from JM102D205A, which contains an endonuclease function-abrogating D205A point mutation in the EN domain, into EF06R. A control plasmid (EF12J, Addgene plasmid #42943) was similarly derived from JM102. JM102 and JM102D205A are derived from L1.3, which differs from L1RP by 10 base changes in the region swapped. I->T substitution at the end of ORF 2 should not affect plasmid function.
How to cite: EF12J was a gift from Eline Luning Prak (Addgene plasmid # 42943 ; http://n2t.net/addgene:42943 ; RRID:Addgene_42943)
