[The description below was written by a language model from this plasmid's Addgene catalogue record.]
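Description:
EF12J is a mammalian expression plasmid built on the pCEP4 backbone and used as an endonuclease-competent (EN+) reporter for human LINE-1 (L1) retrotransposition in cultured cells. The backbone was modified by blunt ligation of a puromycin-resistance fragment from pPur into the NruI site, so transfected mammalian cells can be selected with either puromycin or hygromycin. In bacteria the plasmid is maintained under ampicillin selection. pCEP4 is generally known as an episomal EBV-based vector, although the record does not list its replication elements. The recorded total size is about 23 kb.

The payload is a full-length human L1 element transcribed from its own 5′UTR promoter, reinforced by an upstream CMV major immediate-early promoter. The element is a hybrid. It derives from L1RP, but an AgeI–BclI fragment was replaced with the corresponding region from JM102, an L1.3-derived construct that differs from L1RP by 10 base changes over that stretch. An EGFP cassette sits at the 3′ end of the L1 on the opposite strand. In retrotransposition reporters of this design, fluorescence is generally expected only after the L1 transcript has been reverse transcribed and integrated, so the number of green cells reflects retrotransposition events; the record does not detail the internal structure of the cassette.

EF12J is the matched wild-type control for EF13E, a sibling plasmid made by the same fragment swap but carrying the D205A mutation that abolishes endonuclease function. Comparing the two separates endonuclease-dependent from endonuclease-independent insertion, as in the associated study of gamma radiation effects on L1 mobility. The depositor notes an I-to-T substitution near the end of ORF2 that is not expected to affect function.
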