>Addgene plasmid #42943 | EF12J | addgene partial sequence | sequence record 59745 | hLINE1-F2 5'-gaaggaagcgctaaacatgg-3'
AGCCGCTGCAAAATCATGCCAAAATGTAAAGACCATCGAGACTAGGAAGAAACTGCATCAACTAATGAGC
AAAATCACCAGCTAACATCATAATGACAGGATCAAATTCACACATAACAATATTAACTTTAAATATAAAT
GGACTAAATTCTGCAATTAAAAGACACAGACTGGCAAGTTGGATAAAGAGTCAAGACCCATCAGTGTGCT
GCATTCAGGAAACCCATCTCACGTGCAGAGACACACATAGGCTCAAAATAAAAGGATGGAGGAAGATCTA
CCAAGCCAATGGAAAACAAAAAAAGGCAGGGGTTGCAATCCTAGTCTCTGATAAAACAGACTTTAAACCA
ACAAAGATCAAAAGAGACAAAGAAGGCCATTACATAATGGTAAAGGGATCAATTCAACAAGAGGAGCTAA
CTATCCTAAATATTTATGCACCCAATACAGGAGCACCCAGATTCATAAAGCAAGTCCTCAGTGACCTACA
AAGAGACTTAGACTCCCACACATTAATAATGGGAGACTTTAACACCCCACTGTCAACATTAGACAGATCA
ACGAGACAGAAAGTCAACAAGGATACCCAGGAATTGAACTCAGCTCTGCACCAAGCAGACCTAATAGACA
TCTACAGAACTCTCCACCCCAAATCAACAGAATATACCTTTTTTTCAGCACCACACCACACCTATTCCAA
AATTGACCACATAGTTGGAAGTAAAGCTCTCCTCAGCAAATGTAAAAGAACAGAAATTATAACAAACTAT
CTCTCAGACCACAGTGCAATCAAACTAGAACTCAGGATTAAGAATCTCACTCAAAGCCGCTCAACTACAT
GGAAACTGAACAACCTGCTCCTGAATGACTACTGGGTACATAACGAAATGAAGGCAGAAATAAAGATGTT
CTTTGAAACCAACG
