>Addgene plasmid #42943 | EF12J | addgene partial sequence | sequence record 59746 | hLINE1-F1 5'-tctacaccgaaaacccatctg-3'
GGGGAAAAAACAGAACAGAAAAACTGGAAACTCTAAAACGCAGAGCGCCTCTCCTCCTCCAAAGGAACGC
AGTTCCTCACCAGCAACAGAACAAAGCTGGATGGAGAATGATTTTGATGAGCTGAGAGAAGAAGGCTTCA
GACGATCAAATTACTCTGAGCTACGGGAGGACATTCAAACCAAAGGCAAAGAAGTTGAAAACTTTGAAAA
AAATTTAGAAGAATGTATAACTAGAATAACCAATACAGAGAAGTGCTTAAAGGAGCTGATGGAGCTGAAA
ACCAAGGCTCGAGAACTACGTGAAGAATGCAGAAGCCTCAGGAGCCGATGCGATCAACTGGAAGAAAGGG
TATCAGCAATGGAAGATGAAATGAATGAAATGAAGCGAGAAGGGAAGTTTAGAGAAAAAAGAATAAAAAG
AAATGAGCAAAGCCTCCAAGAAATATGGGACTATGTGAAAAGACCAAATCTACGTCTGATTGGTGTACCT
GAAAGTGATGTGGAGAATGGAACCAAGTTGGAAAACACTCTGCAGGATATTATCCAGGAGAACTTCCCCA
ATCTAGCAAGGCAGGCCAACGTTCAGATTCAGGAAATACAGAGAACGCCACAAAGATACTCCTCGAGAAG
AGCAACTCCAAGACACATAATTGTCAGATTCACCAAAGTTGAAATGAAGGAAAAAATGTTAAGGGCAGCC
AGAGAGAAAGGTCGGGTTACCCTCAAAGGAAAGCCCATCAGACTAACAGCGGATCTCTCGGCAGAAACCC
TACAAGCCAGAAGAGAGTGGGGGCCAATATTCAACATTCTTAAAGAAAAGAATTTTCAACCCAGAATTTC
ATATCCAGCCAAACTAAGCTTCA
