>Addgene plasmid #42943 | EF12J | addgene partial sequence | sequence record 62137 | EGFP-C 5'-CATGGTCCTGCTGGAGTTCGTG-3'
AGTAAAGCGGCCGACCGCTATCAGGACATAGCGTTGGCTACCCGTGATATTGCTGAAGAGCTTGGCGGCG
AATGGGCTGACCGCTTCCTCGTGCTTTACGGTATCGCCGCTCCCGATTCGCAGCGCATCGCCTTCTATCG
CCTTCTTGACGAGTTCTTCTGAGGGGATCGGCAATAAAAAGACAGAATAAAACGCACGGGTGTTGGGTCG
TTTGTTCGGATCGATCCGTCGATACATGTGCCATGCTGGTGCGCTGCACCCACTAATGTGTCATCTAGCA
TTAGGTATATCTCCCAATGCTATCCCTCCCCCCTCCCCCGACCCCACCACAGTCCCCAGAGTGTGATATT
CCCCTTCCTGTGTCCATGTGATCTCATTGTTCAATTCCCACCTATGAGTGAGAATATGCGGTGTTNGGTT
TTTTGTTCTTGCGATAGTTTACTGAGAATGATGGTTTCCAATTTCATCCATGTCCCTACAAAGGATATGA
ACTCATCATTTTTTATGGCTGCATAGTATTCCATGGTGTATATGTGCCACATTTTCTTAATCCAGTCTAT
CATTGTTGGACATTTGGGTTG
